Addgene plasmid #88732: pDONR223-ZNF230
Purpose: Donor Vector containing ZNF230 transcription factor, part of the Human TFome Collection
Depositing lab: Marc Vidal. Depositing organization: Dana-Farber Cancer Institute. Publication: A comprehensive library of human transcription factors for cell fate engineering. Ng AHM, Khoshakhlagh P, Rojo Arias JE, Pasquini G, Wang K, Swiersy A, Shipman SL, Appleton E, Kiaee K, Kohman RE, Vernet A, Dysart M, Leeper K, Saylor W, Huang JY, Graveline A, Taipale J, Hill DE, Vidal M, Melero-Martin JM, Busskamp V, Church GM. Nat Biotechnol. 2021 Apr;39(4):510-519. doi: 10.1038/s41587-020-0742-6. Epub 2020 Nov 30. PubMed 33257861.
Backbone
  Vector backbone: pDONR223
  Backbone manufacturer: Invitrogen
  Backbone size w/o insert (bp): 3000
  Vector type: Gateway Donor Vector
Growth in bacteria
  Bacterial resistance: Spectinomycin, 50 μg/mL
  Growth temperature: 37°C
  Growth strain: DH5alpha
  Copy number: High Copy
Gene/Insert
  Gene/Insert name: ZNF230
  Species: H. sapiens (human)
  Insert size (bp): 1425
  Mutation: Last nucleotide of stop codon removed to allow for Gateway C-terminal fusions
  Entrez Gene: ZNF230 (a.k.a. FDZF2)
  Cloning method: Gateway Cloning
  Sequencing primers: 5′ M13F(-21); 3′ M13R
Terms and licenses: Academic/Nonprofit Terms; Industry Terms: Not Available to Industry
Depositor comments: Represents the ORFeome subset of the TFome
How to cite: pDONR223-ZNF230 was a gift from Marc Vidal (Addgene plasmid # 88732 ; http://n2t.net/addgene:88732 ; RRID:Addgene_88732)
