[The description below was written by a language model from this plasmid's Addgene catalogue record.]
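Description:
pDONR223-ZNF230 is a Gateway donor-backbone clone carrying the human zinc finger transcription factor ZNF230 (also known as FDZF2) in the pDONR223 backbone, which the record lists as about 3 kb without insert. It is a bacterial cloning and storage plasmid rather than an expression vector. It is maintained at high copy number in standard E. coli cloning strains such as DH5alpha and is selected with spectinomycin. The record does not provide a feature table, so the origin of replication, the recombination sites and any other backbone elements are not itemised. No promoter driving ZNF230 expression is stated, and none would normally be expected in a vector of this type.

The insert is a 1,425 bp human ZNF230 open reading frame introduced by Gateway cloning. The last nucleotide of its stop codon has been removed, so after transfer the coding sequence can read through into a downstream tag or reporter, giving C-terminal fusions. In the Gateway system, an ORF held in a clone like this is moved by site-specific recombination into destination vectors of choice. Those vectors supply the promoter, tags, selection markers or viral delivery elements needed for a given experiment. M13 forward and reverse primer sites flank the insert for sequence verification.

The plasmid belongs to the Human TFome Collection, a comprehensive library of human transcription factors assembled for cell fate engineering, and the depositor notes that it represents the ORFeome-derived subset of that collection. Its typical use is as a source clone for building ZNF230 expression constructs, individually or as part of pooled or arrayed transcription factor screens.
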