>Addgene plasmid #88732 | pDONR223-ZNF230 | depositor partial sequence | sequence record 172336 | insert
ATGACCACATTCAAGGAGGCAGTGACCTTCAAGGATGTGGCTGTGTTCTTCACTGAGGAGGAACTGGGGC
TACTGGACCCTGCCCAGAGGAAGCTGTACCAAGACGTGATGCTTGAGAACTTCACGAACCTGCTGTCAGT
GGGGCATCAACCATTCCACCCTTTCCACTTCCTAAGGGAAGAAAAGTTTTGGATGATGGAGACAGCAACC
CAAAGAGAAGGAAATTCAGGCGGCAAGACTATTGCGGAAGCAGGACCACATGAAGACTGCCCTTGCCAGC
AAATCTGGGAACAAACTGCAAGTGACTTAACCCAGTCTCAAGACTCCATCATAAATAATTCTCACTTCTT
TGAACAAGGTGATGTCCCCTCCCAGGTTGAGGCAGGACTATCTATAATTCATACAGGACAGAAACCTTCA
CAGAATGGGAAGTGTAAACAGTCCTTCAGTGATGTTGCCATCTTTGATCCTCCTCAGCAGTTCCACTCAG
GAGAGAAGTCTCATACATGCAATGAGTGTGGAAAAAGCTTCTGTTACATCTCAGCTCTTCGTATTCACCA
GAGAGTTCACTTGAGAGAGAAACTCTCTAAGTGTGACATGCGTGGTAAGGAATTCAGTCAGAGCTCATGT
CTGCAAACTCGTGAGAGAGTCCACACTGGAGAGAAACCATTCAAATGTGAGCAATGTGGGAAAGGCTTCA
GATGTAGAGCGATACTTCAAGTTCACTGCAAATTACACACAGGAGAGAAACCTTATATTTGTGAGAAATG
TGGGAGGGCCTTCATTCACGATTTCCAGCTTCAGAAACATCAGATAATTCATACTGGGGAGAAGCCGTTC
AAATGTGAAATATGTGGTAAGAGCTTCTGCCTTAGGTCAAGTCTTAATAGGCATTGCATGGTCCACACAG
CAGAGAAACTGTACAAATCTGAGGAGTGTGGAAAAGGCTTCACTGATAGCCTAGATTTGCATAAGCATCA
GATAATTCACACAGGACAGAAACCGTACAATTGTAAAGAATGTGGGAAGAGCTTCAGATGGTCCTCATAT
CTTTTGATCCATCAGCGAATCCACAGTGGAGAAAAACCATACAGATGTGAGGAGTGTGGGAAGGGCTACA
TTAGTAAGTCAGGTCTTAACTTGCACCAGAGGGTCCATACTGGAGAGAGACCTTATAATTGTAAGGAATG
TGGGAAGAGCTTTAGCCGGGCTTCAAGTATTTTGAATCATAAGAAACTCCACTGCCGGAAAAAACCCTTC
AAATGTGAGGATTGTGGAAAGAGGCTTGTACACCGGTCTTTCTGTAAAGACCAACAAGGAGACCACAATG
GAGAAAACTCATCCAAATGTGAGGACTGTGGGAAGCGCTACAAGAGGCGCTTGAATCTGGATATAATTTT
ATCATTATTTTTAAATGATATGTAA
